>Addgene plasmid #62021 | NKP38 GFP (1009) | addgene partial sequence | sequence record 102620 | CMV-F 5'-CGCAAATGGGCGGTAGGCGTG-3'
CTGGTTTAGTGACCGTCAGATCCGCTAGCGCTACCGGACTCAGATCTATGAGCCGGTGCGCCCAGGCGGC
GGAAGTGGCGGCCACAGTGCCAGGTGCCGGCGTCGGGAACGTGGGGCTGCGGCCGCCCATGGTGCCCCGT
CAGGCGTCCTTCTTCCCGCCGCCGGTGCCGAACCCCTTCGTGCAGCAGACGCAGATCGGCTCCGCGAGGC
GGGTCCAGATTGTCCTTCTTGGGATTATCTTGCTTCCAATTCGTGTCTTATTGGTTGCGTTAATTTTATT
ACTTGCATGGCCATTTGCTGCAATTTCAACAGTATGCTGTCCTGAAAAGCTGACCCACCCAATAACTGGT
TGGAGGAGGAAAATTACTCAAACAGCTTTGAAATTTCTGGGTCGTGCTATGTTCTTTTCAATGGGATTTA
TAGTTGCTGTAAAAGGAAAGATTGCAAGTCCTTTGGAAGCACCAGTTTTTGTTGCTGCCCCTCATTCAAC
ATTCTTTGATGGAATTGCCTGTGTTGTAGCTGGGTTACCTTCTATGGTATCTCGAAATGAGAATGCACAA
GTCCCTCTGATTGGCAGACTGTTACGGGCTGTGCAACCAGTTTTGGTGTCCCGTGTAGATCCGGATTCCC
GAAAAAACACAATAAATGAAATAATAAAGCGAACAACATCAGGAGGAGAATGGCCCCAGATACTAGTTTT
CCCAGAAGGTACTTGTACTAATCGTTCCTGTTTGATTACTTTTAAACCAGGAGCCTTCATTCCAGGAGTT
CCAGTGCA
