>Addgene plasmid #62021 | NKP38 GFP (1009) | addgene partial sequence | sequence record 103144 | C-ter-GFP 5'-CTCCTCGCCCTTGCTCAC-3'
CGTCGACAGTCATCTTTTTTGTCTGAGGTACTCTCTTCATGCTTTTCAGGGCTGACTTTATTACTGGCGG
TGGAGGGGGTTGTCTGGACTTCTTTTGGTAATGAAAACACATGGCACGTCTGGAGGTCTAGGTATGTTGT
AAATATCTTAGCATATTCTGGATGCTTTAAGGCAAAACTTTTAAATTCCTCATAGGAAATTGAGTCCCCT
TGGGCTATTTCCTTGAAGAGACCAGAAACATCAAGGTCAGGCACTCCAAGGGAAGCCTGTAGAATGGTGG
AGAACTCTTCCTCCGTTATGTAGCCATCCTCATCAACGTCAAACAGCTTAAATGCCACCTGGATGATCTC
CTCTGTGTTGGAAGGGTTGCACAAGACAGCCAGGCCAATCACATACTCTCGGAAGTCAATGCTGCCATCA
TGGTTCCTGTCAAAGAGTGCAAAAAGTTGTCTCAAGACATCTGAAACAGGCAACTTTAAATACTTGGCGA
ATTCTTCAATTCCAATTCTTCCTCCTTTTGAGGAACTCGCAATAGATGCATATTCATCCAAATGCTTACG
AACACCATCCCAATCTAATTTCAATTTTCGGCTAATTTTAGTAAATTCCACCAGCCCAGCTTCCATAGGC
AATGTTAGCTGTCCTGCTGAAATCATCAATCTGCAGTCTTCATAGGTATGATCTGTTACTGGTATTCCCA
GAGCTTCTGCCATTAAATTCCGGACTTTATTGGCAAAAAGGACAGGATCATTTTTTTCTTCATCATTTGG
TACTTGAACTGGCATAAACTCAACTTCTACCTTTGTGAAGAGCTGGCAGAAAGTAAGCATACAAAGCTGA
ATGAATGTATATCCTTGCCATGTCCAGGTCACAGTATCCAGCTTGTT
