[The description below was written by a language model from this plasmid's Addgene catalogue record.]
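Description:
NKP38 GFP (1009) is a mammalian expression plasmid built on a backbone recorded as "pEGPF-N2", most likely a misspelling of pEGFP-N2, a vector designed for fusing a protein of interest to the N-terminus of EGFP. It is maintained in E. coli as a high-copy plasmid under kanamycin selection. No feature table accompanies the record, so the origin of replication, the polyadenylation signal and any mammalian selection cassette are not documented here.

The insert is human AYTL1, listed under the alternative name NKP38 and mapped to the Entrez gene LPCAT2 (also known as AGPAT11, LPLAT9 and LysoPAFAT). It was placed between the BglII and SalI sites of the polylinker by restriction cloning, and both sites remain intact. Transcription is driven by the CMV promoter, a strong constitutive viral promoter widely used in mammalian cells. The coding sequence is joined to the backbone-encoded EGFP, so the protein is produced with a C-terminal green fluorescent tag. The record does not state whether the insert is full length or whether it carries any mutations.

The stated purpose is mammalian expression of a nuclear envelope transmembrane protein, and the construct comes from work comparing the nuclear envelope proteome between tissues. The EGFP fusion allows the protein's subcellular distribution to be viewed directly by fluorescence microscopy in transfected cells. This would suit testing whether a candidate identified by proteomics actually targets the nuclear envelope, although the record itself does not describe specific experiments.
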