Addgene plasmid #62021: NKP38 GFP (1009)
Purpose: mammalian expression of nuclear envelope transmembrane protein
Depositing lab: Eric Schirmer. Depositing organization: University of Edinburgh. Publication: The nuclear envelope proteome differs notably between tissues. Korfali N, Wilkie GS, Swanson SK, Srsen V, de Las Heras J, Batrakou DG, Malik P, Zuleger N, Kerr AR, Florens L, Schirmer EC. Nucleus. 2012 Nov-Dec;3(6):552-64. doi: 10.4161/nucl.22257. Epub 2012 Sep 18. PubMed 22990521.
Backbone
  Vector backbone: pEGPF-N2
  Backbone manufacturer: unknown
  Vector type: Mammalian Expression
Growth in bacteria
  Bacterial resistance: Kanamycin, 50 μg/mL
  Growth temperature: 37°C
  Growth strain: DH5alpha
  Copy number: High Copy
Gene/Insert
  Gene/Insert name: AYTL1 (alt name: NKP38)
  Species: H. sapiens (human)
  Entrez Gene: LPCAT2 (a.k.a. AGPAT11, AYTL1, LPLAT9, LysoPAFAT)
  Promoter: CMV
  Tag / fusion protein: EGFP (C terminal on backbone)
  Cloning method: Restriction Enzyme; 5′ cloning site BglII (not destroyed); 3′ cloning site SalI (not destroyed)
  Sequencing primers: 5′ CMV-F; 3′ EGFP-R
Terms and licenses: Academic/Nonprofit Terms; Industry Terms: Not Available to Industry
How to cite: NKP38 GFP (1009) was a gift from Eric Schirmer (Addgene plasmid # 62021 ; http://n2t.net/addgene:62021 ; RRID:Addgene_62021)
